>Addgene plasmid #49732 | pVRc04_1609 | depositor full sequence | sequence record 74539 | pVRc04_1609 sequence 4906 bps
ATGAATCGTACCACCGAACAGCGTAATGCAGAAGTTATGAAAACCATTGGTCTGCTGGATCAGATGCCTC
GTGTTGAAGTTGATCACCTGTTTCGTGTTCGTCTGATGCAGCGTATTGAAGCAATGGAAGTGAAAAAAAC
CAGCTGGTCAGCACTGCCTGGTGGTGCATTTAATCCGCGTCTGGCATTTATGGCACTGCTGCTGATGCTG
AATATTGCAAGCGCACTGATGCTGTTTATGCATGGTACACCGCAGGCAACCGGTAGCAGCGGTGCAATTG
CAGAAAGCCTGACCGAAGATTATGGTGGTCCGGCACTGAGCTATTATGATGATCAGACCACCATTGATCG
CTAAGGATCCCTGTTTTGGCGGATGAGAGAAGATTTTCAGCCTGATACAGATTAAATCAGAACGCAGAAG
CGGTCTGATAAAACAGAATTTGCCTGGCGGCAGTAGCGCGGTGGTCCCACCTGACCCCATGCCGAACTCA
GAAGTGAAACGCCGTAGCGCCGATGGTAGTGTGGGGTCTCCCCATGCGAGAGTAGGGAACTGCCAGGCAT
CAAATAAAACGAAAGGCTCAGTCGAAAGACTGGGCCTTTCGTTTTATCTGTTGTTTGTCGGTGAACGCTC
TCCTGAGTAGGACAAATCCGCCGGGAGCGGATTTGAACGTTGCGAAGCAACGGCCCGGAGGGTGGCGGGC
AGGACGCCCGCCATAAACTGCCAGGCATCAAATTAAGCAGAAGGCCATCCTGACGGATGGCCTTTTTGCG
TTTCTACAAACTCTTTTGTTTATTTTTCTAAATACATTCAAATATGTATCCGCTCATGAGACAATAACCC
TGATAAATGCTTCAATAATATTGAAAAAGGAAGACTATGAGTATTCAACATTTCCGTGTCTGCTTACATA
AACAGTAATACAAGGGGTGTTTACTAGAGGTTGATCGGGCACGTAAGAGGTTCCAACTTTCACCATAATG
AAATAAGATCACTACCGGGCGTATTTTTTGAGTTATCGAGATTTTCAGGAGCTAAGGAAGCTAAAATGGA
GAAAAAAATCACGGGATATACCACCGTTGATATATCCCAATGGCATCGTAAAGAACATTTTGAGGCATTT
CAGTCAGTTGCTCAATGTACCTATAACCAGACCGTTCAGCTGGATATTACGGCCTTTTTAAAGACCGTAA
AGAAAAATAAGCACAAGTTTTATCCGGCCTTTATTCACATTCTTGCCCGCCTGATGAACGCTCACCCGGA
GTTTCGTATGGCCATGAAAGACGGTGAGCTGGTGATCTGGGATAGTGTTCACCCTTGTTACACCGTTTTC
CATGAGCAAACTGAAACGTTTTCGTCCCTCTGGAGTGAATACCACGACGATTTCCGGCAGTTTCTCCACA
TATATTCGCAAGATGTGGCGTGTTACGGTGAAAACCTGGCCTATTTCCCTAAAGGGTTTATTGAGAATAT
GTTTTTTGTCTCAGCCAATCCCTGGGTGAGTTTCACCAGTTTTGATTTAAACGTGGCCAATATGGACAAC
TTCTTCGCCCCCGTTTTCACGATGGGCAAATATTATACGCAAGGCGACAAGGTGCTGATGCCGCTGGCGA
TCCAGGTTCATCATGCCGTTTGTGATGGCTTCCATGTCGGCCGCATGCTTAATGAATTACAACAGTACTG
TGATGAGTGGCAGGGCGGGGCGTAATAATACTAGCTCCGGCAAAAAAACGGGCAAGGTGTCACCACCCTG
CCCTTTTTCTTTAAAACCGAAAAGATTACTTCGCGTTTGCCACCTGACGTCTAAGCTGTCAGACCAAGTT
TACTCATATATACTTTAGATTGATT
[125 nt withheld, positions 1846-1970]
C
[141 nt withheld, positions 1972-2112]
CCTTTGACGTTGGAGTCCACGTTCTTTAATAGTGGACTCTTGTTCCAAACTTGAACAACACTCAACCCTA
TCTCGGGCTATTCTTTTGATTTATAAGGGATTTTGCCGATTTCGGCCTATTGGTTAAAAAATGAGCTGAT
TTAACAAAAATTTAACGCGAATTTTAACAAAATATTAACGTTTACAATTTAAAAGGATCTAGGTGAAGAT
CCTTTTTGATAATCTCATGACCAAAATCCCTTAACGTGAGTTTTCGTTCCACTGAGCGTCAGACCCCGTA
GAAAAGATCAAAGGATCTTCTTGAGATCCTTTTTTTCTGCGCGTAATCTGCTGCTTGCAAACAAAAAAAC
CACCGCTACCAGCGGTGGTTTGTTTGCCGGATCAAGAGCTACCAACTCTTTTTCCGAAGGTAACTGGCTT
CAGCAGAGCGCAGATACCAAATACTGTCCTTCTAGTGTAGCCGTAGTTAGGCCACCACTTCAAGAACTCT
GTAGCACCGCCTACATACCTCGCTCTGCTAATCCTGTTACCAGTCAGGCATTTGAGAAGCACACGGTCAC
ACTGCTTCCGGTAGTCAATAAACCGGTAAACCAGCAATAGACATAAGCGGCTATTTAACGACCCTGCCCT
GAACCGACGACCGGGTCGAATTTGCTTTCGAATTTCTGCCATTCATCCGCTTATTATCACTTATTCAGGC
GTAGCACCAGGCGTTTAAGGGCACCAATAACTGCCTTAAAAAAAGCTAGCGGAGTGTATACTGGCTTACT
ATGTTGGCACTGATGAGGGTGTCAGTGAAGTGCTTCATGTGGCAGGAGAAAAAAGGCTGCACCGGTGCGT
CAGCAGAATATGTGATACAGGATATATTCCGCTTCCTCGCTCACTGACTCGCTACGCTCGGTCGTTCGAC
TGCGGCGAGCGGAAATGGCTTACGAACGGGGCGGAGATTTCCTGGAAGATGCCAGGAAGATACTTAACAG
GGAAGTGAGAGGGCCGCGGCAAAGCCGTTTTTCCATAGGCTCCGCCCCCCTGACAAGCATCACGAAATCT
GACGCTCAAATCAGTGGTGGCGAAACCCGACAGGACTATAAAGATACCAGGCGTTTCCCCCTGGCGGCTC
CCTCGTGCGCTCTCCTGTTCCTGCCTTTCGGTTTACCGGTGTCATTCCGCTGTTATGGCCGCGTTTGTCT
CATTCCACGCCTGACACTCAGTTCCGGGTAGGCAGTTCGCTCCAAGCTGGACTGTATGCACGAACCCCCC
GTTCAGTCCGACCGCTGCGCCTTATCCGGTAACTATCGTCTTGAGTCCAACCCGGAAAGACATGCAAAAG
CACCACTGGCAGCAGCCACTGGTAATTGATTTAGAGGAGTTAGTCTTGAAGTCATGCGCCGGTTAAGGCT
AAACTGAAAGGACAAGTTTTGGTGACTGCGCTCCTCCAAGCCAGTTACCTCGGTTCAAAGAGTTGGTAGC
TCAGAGAACCTTCGAAAAACCGCCCTGCAAGGCGGTTTTTTCGTTTTCAGAGCAAGAGATTACGCGCAGA
CCAAAACGATCTCAAGAAGATCATCTTATTAATCAGATAAAATATTTGCTCATGAGCCCGAAGTGGCGAG
CCCGATCTTCCCCATCGGTGATGTCGGCGATATAGGCGCCAGCAACCGCACCTGTGGCGCCGGTGATGCC
GGCCACGATGCGTCCGGCGTAGAGGATCTGCTCATGTTTGACAGCTTATCATCGATGCATAATGTGCCTG
TCAAATGGACGAAGCAGGGATTCTGCAAACCCTATGCTACTCCCTCGAGCCGTCAATTGTCTGATTCGTT
ACCAATTATTAATTTTTAAAGTATGGGCAATCAATTGCTCCTGTTAAAATTGCTTTAGAAATACTTTGGC
AGCGGTTTGTTGTATTGAGTTTCATTTGCGCATTGGTTAAATGGAAAGTGACAGTACGCTCACTGCAACC
TAATATTTTTGAAATATCCCAAGAGCTTTTTCCTTCGCATGCCCACGCTAAACATTCTTTTTCTCTTTTG
GTTAAATCGTTGTTTGATTTATTATTTGCTATATTTATTTTTCGATAATTATCAACTAGAGAAGGAACAA
TTAATGGTATGTTCATACACGCATGTAAAAATAAACTATCTATATAGTTGTCTTTTTCTGAATGTGCAAA
ACTAAGCATTCCGAAGCCATTGTTAGCCGTATGAATAGGGAAACTAAACCCAGTGATAAGACCTGATGTT
TTCGCTTCTTTAATTACATTTGGAGATTTTTTATTTACAGCATTGTTTTCAAATATATTCCAATTAATTG
GTGAATGATTGGAGTTAGAATAATCTACTATAGGATCATATTTTATTAAATTAGCGTCATCATAATATTG
CCTCCATTTTTTAGGGTAATTATCTAGGATTGAAATATCAGATTTAACCATAGAATGAGGATAAATGATC
GCGAGTAAATAATATTCACAATGTACCATTTTAGTCATATCAGATAAGCATTGATTAATATCATTATTGC
TTCTACAAGCTTTAATTTTATTAATTATTCTGTATGTGTCGTCGGCATTTATGTTTTTCATATTCACCAC
CCTGAATTGACTCTCTTCCGGGCGCTATCATGCCATACCGCGAAAGGTTTTGCGCCATTCGATGGCGCGC
CGCTTCGTCAGGCCACATAGCTTTCTTGTTCTGATCGGAACGATCGTTGGCTGACCTGTAGGATCGTACA
GGTTTACGCAAGAAAATGGTTTGTTATAGTCGAATAAATACTAGAGAAAGAGGAGAAATACCAT
Features (pLannotate 1.2.2; 16 found; start..end, strand, type, name):
    442..557     +  ncRNA          5S rRNA: Accession: RF00001 - 5S ribosomal RNA
    561..647     +  terminator     rrnB T1 terminator: Escherichia coli rrnB; transcription terminator T1 from the E. coli rrnB gene
    739..766     +  terminator     rrnB T2 terminator: transcription terminator T2 from the E. coli rrnB gene
    785..874     +  promoter       AmpR promoter: bla
    948..1045    +  promoter       cat promoter: promoter of the E. coli cat gene encoding chloramphenicol acetyltransferase
   1046..1702    +  CDS            cat: CAT_ECOLX - Experimental evidence at protein level: Swiss-Prot protein existence level 1. This enzyme is an effector of chloramphenicol resistance in bacteria. From Escherichia coli. This protein is used as a marker in many commonly used cloning vectors, such as pACYC184.
   1716..1775    +  terminator     his operon terminator: This putative transcriptin terminator from the E. coli his operon has a 2-bp deletion introduced during synthesis. Its efficiency has not been determined.
   1847..2302    +  rep_origin     f1 ori (sequence partly withheld): f1 bacteriophage origin of replication; arrow indicates direction of (+) strand synthesis
   2413..2646    +  rep_origin     ori (fragment): high-copy-number ColE1/pMB1/pBR322/pUC origin of replication
   2859..2880    +  misc_feature   bom (fragment): basis of mobility region from pBR322
   2979..3034    -  rep_origin     RSF ori (fragment): Plasmids containing the RSF 1030 origin of replication can be propagated in E. coli cells that contain additional plasmids with compatible origins.
   3122..3667    -  rep_origin     p15A ori: Plasmids containing the medium-copy-number p15A origin of replication can be propagated in E. coli cells that contain a second plasmid with the ColE1 origin.
   3700..3820    -  CDS            TcR (fragment): tetracycline efflux protein; tet; confers resistance to tetracycline
   3830..3848    +  promoter       tet promoter (fragment): E. coli promoter for tetracycline efflux protein gene
   3944..4693    -  CDS            luxR: LUXR_ALIFS - Experimental evidence at protein level: Swiss-Prot protein existence level 1. Transcriptional activator of the bioluminescence operon. Binds to the OHHL autoinducer. From Aliivibrio fischeri (Vibrio fischeri).
   4694..4767    -  promoter       lacI promoter (fragment): lacI
