[The description below was written by a language model from this plasmid's Addgene catalogue record and pLannotate feature annotations shown in this document.]
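Description:
pVRc04_1609 is a low-copy bacterial expression plasmid built on the pVRc backbone for synthetic biology work in E. coli. It is selected with chloramphenicol through a cat gene driven by its own promoter and followed by a his operon terminator. The only complete plasmid replication origin in the feature table is p15A, which is compatible with ColE1-type plasmids and so allows the construct to be maintained alongside other plasmids in the same cell. The short matches to ColE1/pUC ori, RSF ori, bom, TcR and the tet promoter are only fragments, most likely backbone remnants or regions of sequence similarity rather than functional parts. An f1 phage origin is also present.

The payload is AS04_1609, an anti-sigma factor gene from Chlorobium tepidum TLS that has been codon optimized for E. coli and cloned between retained NdeI and BamHI sites under the pLux promoter. The automated annotation does not label the insert or pLux itself. By position they would fall in the unannotated stretch spanning the sequence junction, between luxR and the 5S rRNA/rrnB T1 and T2 terminator block, which would then end the transcript. The plasmid also carries luxR from Aliivibrio fischeri on the opposite strand, adjacent to a lacI promoter fragment that appears to drive it. LuxR binds an acyl-homoserine lactone autoinducer and activates pLux, so anti-sigma expression can be induced by adding that signal.

According to the associated publication, the construct belongs to a library used to map crosstalk among sigma factors, anti-sigma factors and their promoters. There, inducible anti-sigmas serve to repress cognate sigma activity in orthogonal genetic switches.
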