Addgene plasmid #49732: pVRc04_1609
Depositing lab: Christopher Voigt. Depositing organization: University of California, San Francisco (UCSF). Publication: Design of orthogonal genetic switches based on a crosstalk map of sigmas, anti-sigmas, and promoters. Rhodius VA, Segall-Shapiro TH, Sharon BD, Ghodasara A, Orlova E, Tabakh H, Burkhardt DH, Clancy K, Peterson TC, Gross CA, Voigt CA. Mol Syst Biol. 2013 Oct 29;9:702. doi: 10.1038/msb.2013.58. PubMed 24169405.
Backbone
  Vector backbone: pVRc
  Vector type: Bacterial Expression, Synthetic Biology
Growth in bacteria
  Bacterial resistance: Chloramphenicol, 25 μg/mL
  Growth temperature: 37°C
  Growth strain: DH10B
  Copy number: Low Copy
Gene/Insert
  Gene/Insert name: AS04_1609
  Species: Chlorobium tepidum TLS
  Mutation: Codon optimized for E.coli
  Promoter: pLux
  Cloning method: Restriction Enzyme; 5′ cloning site NdeI (not destroyed); 3′ cloning site BamHI (not destroyed)
  Sequencing primers: 5′ GCGCTATCATGCCATACC; 3′ GTTTCACTTCTGAGTTCGGC
Terms and licenses: Academic/Nonprofit Terms; Industry Terms: Not Available to Industry
How to cite: pVRc04_1609 was a gift from Christopher Voigt (Addgene plasmid # 49732 ; http://n2t.net/addgene:49732 ; RRID:Addgene_49732)
