>Addgene plasmid #49732 | pVRc04_1609 | depositor partial sequence | sequence record 74142 | AS gene
ATGAATCGTACCACCGAACAGCGTAATGCAGAAGTTATGAAAACCATTGGTCTGCTGGATCAGATGCCTC
GTGTTGAAGTTGATCACCTGTTTCGTGTTCGTCTGATGCAGCGTATTGAAGCAATGGAAGTGAAAAAAAC
CAGCTGGTCAGCACTGCCTGGTGGTGCATTTAATCCGCGTCTGGCATTTATGGCACTGCTGCTGATGCTG
AATATTGCAAGCGCACTGATGCTGTTTATGCATGGTACACCGCAGGCAACCGGTAGCAGCGGTGCAATTG
CAGAAAGCCTGACCGAAGATTATGGTGGTCCGGCACTGAGCTATTATGATGATCAGACCACCATTGATCG
CTAA
