>Addgene plasmid #49732 | pVRc04_1609 | depositor partial sequence | sequence record 74143 | pVRc backbone
GGATCCCTGTTTTGGCGGATGAGAGAAGATTTTCAGCCTGATACAGATTAAATCAGAACGCAGAAGCGGT
CTGATAAAACAGAATTTGCCTGGCGGCAGTAGCGCGGTGGTCCCACCTGACCCCATGCCGAACTCAGAAG
TGAAACGCCGTAGCGCCGATGGTAGTGTGGGGTCTCCCCATGCGAGAGTAGGGAACTGCCAGGCATCAAA
TAAAACGAAAGGCTCAGTCGAAAGACTGGGCCTTTCGTTTTATCTGTTGTTTGTCGGTGAACGCTCTCCT
GAGTAGGACAAATCCGCCGGGAGCGGATTTGAACGTTGCGAAGCAACGGCCCGGAGGGTGGCGGGCAGGA
CGCCCGCCATAAACTGCCAGGCATCAAATTAAGCAGAAGGCCATCCTGACGGATGGCCTTTTTGCGTTTC
TACAAACTCTTTTGTTTATTTTTCTAAATACATTCAAATATGTATCCGCTCATGAGACAATAACCCTGAT
AAATGCTTCAATAATATTGAAAAAGGAAGACTATGAGTATTCAACATTTCCGTGTCTGCTTACATAAACA
GTAATACAAGGGGTGTTTACTAGAGGTTGATCGGGCACGTAAGAGGTTCCAACTTTCACCATAATGAAAT
AAGATCACTACCGGGCGTATTTTTTGAGTTATCGAGATTTTCAGGAGCTAAGGAAGCTAAAATGGAGAAA
AAAATCACGGGATATACCACCGTTGATATATCCCAATGGCATCGTAAAGAACATTTTGAGGCATTTCAGT
CAGTTGCTCAATGTACCTATAACCAGACCGTTCAGCTGGATATTACGGCCTTTTTAAAGACCGTAAAGAA
AAATAAGCACAAGTTTTATCCGGCCTTTATTCACATTCTTGCCCGCCTGATGAACGCTCACCCGGAGTTT
CGTATGGCCATGAAAGACGGTGAGCTGGTGATCTGGGATAGTGTTCACCCTTGTTACACCGTTTTCCATG
AGCAAACTGAAACGTTTTCGTCCCTCTGGAGTGAATACCACGACGATTTCCGGCAGTTTCTCCACATATA
TTCGCAAGATGTGGCGTGTTACGGTGAAAACCTGGCCTATTTCCCTAAAGGGTTTATTGAGAATATGTTT
TTTGTCTCAGCCAATCCCTGGGTGAGTTTCACCAGTTTTGATTTAAACGTGGCCAATATGGACAACTTCT
TCGCCCCCGTTTTCACGATGGGCAAATATTATACGCAAGGCGACAAGGTGCTGATGCCGCTGGCGATCCA
GGTTCATCATGCCGTTTGTGATGGCTTCCATGTCGGCCGCATGCTTAATGAATTACAACAGTACTGTGAT
GAGTGGCAGGGCGGGGCGTAATAATACTAGCTCCGGCAAAAAAACGGGCAAGGTGTCACCACCCTGCCCT
TTTTCTTTAAAACCGAAAAGATTACTTCGCGTTTGCCACCTGACGTCTAAGCTGTCAGACCAAGTTTACT
CATATATACTTTAGATTGATT
[125 nt withheld, positions 1492-1616]
C
[141 nt withheld, positions 1618-1758]
CCTTTGACGTTGGAGTCCACGTTCTTTAATAGTGGACTCTTGTTCCAAACTTGAACAACACTCAACCCTA
TCTCGGGCTATTCTTTTGATTTATAAGGGATTTTGCCGATTTCGGCCTATTGGTTAAAAAATGAGCTGAT
TTAACAAAAATTTAACGCGAATTTTAACAAAATATTAACGTTTACAATTTAAAAGGATCTAGGTGAAGAT
CCTTTTTGATAATCTCATGACCAAAATCCCTTAACGTGAGTTTTCGTTCCACTGAGCGTCAGACCCCGTA
GAAAAGATCAAAGGATCTTCTTGAGATCCTTTTTTTCTGCGCGTAATCTGCTGCTTGCAAACAAAAAAAC
CACCGCTACCAGCGGTGGTTTGTTTGCCGGATCAAGAGCTACCAACTCTTTTTCCGAAGGTAACTGGCTT
CAGCAGAGCGCAGATACCAAATACTGTCCTTCTAGTGTAGCCGTAGTTAGGCCACCACTTCAAGAACTCT
GTAGCACCGCCTACATACCTCGCTCTGCTAATCCTGTTACCAGTCAGGCATTTGAGAAGCACACGGTCAC
ACTGCTTCCGGTAGTCAATAAACCGGTAAACCAGCAATAGACATAAGCGGCTATTTAACGACCCTGCCCT
GAACCGACGACCGGGTCGAATTTGCTTTCGAATTTCTGCCATTCATCCGCTTATTATCACTTATTCAGGC
GTAGCACCAGGCGTTTAAGGGCACCAATAACTGCCTTAAAAAAAGCTAGCGGAGTGTATACTGGCTTACT
ATGTTGGCACTGATGAGGGTGTCAGTGAAGTGCTTCATGTGGCAGGAGAAAAAAGGCTGCACCGGTGCGT
CAGCAGAATATGTGATACAGGATATATTCCGCTTCCTCGCTCACTGACTCGCTACGCTCGGTCGTTCGAC
TGCGGCGAGCGGAAATGGCTTACGAACGGGGCGGAGATTTCCTGGAAGATGCCAGGAAGATACTTAACAG
GGAAGTGAGAGGGCCGCGGCAAAGCCGTTTTTCCATAGGCTCCGCCCCCCTGACAAGCATCACGAAATCT
GACGCTCAAATCAGTGGTGGCGAAACCCGACAGGACTATAAAGATACCAGGCGTTTCCCCCTGGCGGCTC
CCTCGTGCGCTCTCCTGTTCCTGCCTTTCGGTTTACCGGTGTCATTCCGCTGTTATGGCCGCGTTTGTCT
CATTCCACGCCTGACACTCAGTTCCGGGTAGGCAGTTCGCTCCAAGCTGGACTGTATGCACGAACCCCCC
GTTCAGTCCGACCGCTGCGCCTTATCCGGTAACTATCGTCTTGAGTCCAACCCGGAAAGACATGCAAAAG
CACCACTGGCAGCAGCCACTGGTAATTGATTTAGAGGAGTTAGTCTTGAAGTCATGCGCCGGTTAAGGCT
AAACTGAAAGGACAAGTTTTGGTGACTGCGCTCCTCCAAGCCAGTTACCTCGGTTCAAAGAGTTGGTAGC
TCAGAGAACCTTCGAAAAACCGCCCTGCAAGGCGGTTTTTTCGTTTTCAGAGCAAGAGATTACGCGCAGA
CCAAAACGATCTCAAGAAGATCATCTTATTAATCAGATAAAATATTTGCTCATGAGCCCGAAGTGGCGAG
CCCGATCTTCCCCATCGGTGATGTCGGCGATATAGGCGCCAGCAACCGCACCTGTGGCGCCGGTGATGCC
GGCCACGATGCGTCCGGCGTAGAGGATCTGCTCATGTTTGACAGCTTATCATCGATGCATAATGTGCCTG
TCAAATGGACGAAGCAGGGATTCTGCAAACCCTATGCTACTCCCTCGAGCCGTCAATTGTCTGATTCGTT
ACCAATTATTAATTTTTAAAGTATGGGCAATCAATTGCTCCTGTTAAAATTGCTTTAGAAATACTTTGGC
AGCGGTTTGTTGTATTGAGTTTCATTTGCGCATTGGTTAAATGGAAAGTGACAGTACGCTCACTGCAACC
TAATATTTTTGAAATATCCCAAGAGCTTTTTCCTTCGCATGCCCACGCTAAACATTCTTTTTCTCTTTTG
GTTAAATCGTTGTTTGATTTATTATTTGCTATATTTATTTTTCGATAATTATCAACTAGAGAAGGAACAA
TTAATGGTATGTTCATACACGCATGTAAAAATAAACTATCTATATAGTTGTCTTTTTCTGAATGTGCAAA
ACTAAGCATTCCGAAGCCATTGTTAGCCGTATGAATAGGGAAACTAAACCCAGTGATAAGACCTGATGTT
TTCGCTTCTTTAATTACATTTGGAGATTTTTTATTTACAGCATTGTTTTCAAATATATTCCAATTAATTG
GTGAATGATTGGAGTTAGAATAATCTACTATAGGATCATATTTTATTAAATTAGCGTCATCATAATATTG
CCTCCATTTTTTAGGGTAATTATCTAGGATTGAAATATCAGATTTAACCATAGAATGAGGATAAATGATC
GCGAGTAAATAATATTCACAATGTACCATTTTAGTCATATCAGATAAGCATTGATTAATATCATTATTGC
TTCTACAAGCTTTAATTTTATTAATTATTCTGTATGTGTCGTCGGCATTTATGTTTTTCATATTCACCAC
CCTGAATTGACTCTCTTCCGGGCGCTATCATGCCATACCGCGAAAGGTTTTGCGCCATTCGATGGCGCGC
CGCTTCGTCAGGCCACATAGCTTTCTTGTTCTGATCGGAACGATCGTTGGCTGACCTGTAGGATCGTACA
GGTTTACGCAAGAAAATGGTTTGTTATAGTCGAATAAATACTAGAGAAAGAGGAGAAATACCAT
