>Addgene plasmid #49732 | pVRc04_1609 | addgene partial sequence | sequence record 77231 | pBRrevBam
GTGATGCCGGCCACGATGCGTCCGGCGTAGAGGATCTGCTCATGTTTGACAGCTTATCATCGATGCATAA
TGTGCCTGTCAAATGGACGAAGCAGGGATTCTGCAAACCCTATGCTACTCCCTCGAGCCGTCAATTGTCT
GATTCGTTACCAATTATTAATTTTTAAAGTATGGGCAATCAATTGCTCCTGTTAAAATTGCTTTAGAAAT
ACTTTGGCAGCGGTTTGTTGTATTGAGTTTCATTTGCGCATTGGTTAAATGGAAAGTGACAGTACGCTCA
CTGCAACCTAATATTTTTGAAATATCCCAAGAGCTTTTTCCTTCGCATGCCCACGCTAAACATTCTTTTT
CTCTTTTGGTTAAATCGTTGTTTGATTTATTATTTGCTATATTTATTTTTCGATAATTATCAACTAGAGA
AGGAACAATTAATGGTATGTTCATACACGCATGTAAAAATAAACTATCTATATAGTTGTCTTTTTCTGAA
TGTGCAAAACTAAGCATTCCGAAGCCATTGTTAGCCGTATGAATAGGGAAACTAAACCCAGTGATAAGAC
CTGATGTTTTCGCTTCTTTAATTACATTTGGAGATTTTTTATTTACAGCATTGTTTTCAAATATATTCCA
ATTAATTGGTGAATGATTGGAGTTAGAATAATCTACTATAGGATCATATTTTATTAAATTAGCGTCATCA
TAATATTGCCTCCATTTTTTAGGGTAATTATCTAGGATTGAAATATCAGATTTAACCATAGAATGAGGAT
AAATGATCGCGAGTAAATAATATTCACAATGTACCATTTTAGTCATATCAGATAAGCATTGATTAATATC
ATTATTGCTTCTACAAGCTTTAATTTTATTAATTATTCTGTATGTGTCGTCGG
