>Addgene plasmid #49732 | pVRc04_1609 | addgene partial sequence | sequence record 77650 | LuxR-R 5'-cgtcatcataatattgcctcca-3'
ATTATCTAGGATTGAAATATCAGATTTAACCATAGAATGAGGATAAATGATCGCGAGTAAATAATATTCA
CAATGTACCATTTTAGTCATATCAGATAAGCATTGATTAATATCATTATTGCTTCTACAAGCTTTAATTT
TATTAATTATTCTGTATGTGTCGTCGGCATTTATGTTTTTCATATTCACCACCCTGAATTGACTCTCTTC
CGGGCGCTATCATGCCATACCGCGAAAGGTTTTGCGCCATTCGATGGCGCGCCGCTTCGTCAGGCCACAT
AGCTTTCTTGTTCTGATCGGAACGATCGTTGGCTGACCTGTAGGATCGTACAGGTTTACGCAAGAAAATG
GTTTGTTATAGTCGAATAAATACTAGAGAAAGAGGAGAAATACCATATGAATCGTACCACCGAACAGCGT
AATGCAGAAGTTATGAAAACCATTGGTCTGCTGGATCAGATGCCTCGTGTTGAAGTTGATCACCTGTTTC
GTGTTCGTCTGATGCAGCGTATTGAAGCAATGGAAGTGAAAAAAACCAGCTGGTCAGCACTGCCTGGTGG
TGCATTTAATCCGCGTCTGGCATTTATGGCACTGCTGCTGATGCTGAATATTGCAAGCGCACTGATGCTG
TTTATGCATGGTACACCGCAGGCAACCGGTAGCAGCGGTGCAATTGCAGAAAGCCTGACCGAAGATTATG
GTGGTCCGGCACTGAGCTATTATGATGATCAGACCACCATTGATCGCTAAGGATCCCTGTTTTGGCGGAT
GAGAGAAGATTTTCAGCCTGATACAGATTAAATCAGAACGCAGAAGCGGTCTGATAAAACAGAATTTGCC
TGGCGGCAGTAGCGCGGTGGTCCCACCTGACCCCATGCCGAACTCAGAAGTGAAACGCCGTAGCGCCGAT
GGTAGTGTGGGGTCTCCCCATGCGAGAGTAGGGAACTGCCAGGCATCAAATAAAACGAAAGGCTCAGTCG
AAAGACTGGGCCT
