>Addgene plasmid #49732 | pVRc04_1609 | addgene partial sequence | sequence record 77653 | AbChat-2 5'-CCAGGCAAATTCTGTTTTATCAGACC-3'
GCGTTCTGATTTAATCTGTATCAGGCTGAAAATCTTCTCTCATCCGCCAAAACAGGGATCCTTAGCGATC
AATGGTGGTCTGATCATCATAATAGCTCAGTGCCGGACCACCATAATCTTCGGTCAGGCTTTCTGCAATT
GCACCGCTGCTACCGGTTGCCTGCGGTGTACCATGCATAAACAGCATCAGTGCGCTTGCAATATTCAGCA
TCAGCAGCAGTGCCATAAATGCCAGACGCGGATTAAATGCACCACCAGGCAGTGCTGACCAGCTGGTTTT
TTTCACTTCCATTGCTTCAATACGCTGCATCAGACGAACACGAAACAGGTGATCAACTTCAACACGAGGC
ATCTGATCCAGCAGACCAATGGTTTTCATAACTTCTGCATTACGCTGTTCGGTGGTACGATTCATATGGT
ATTTCTCCTCTTTCTCTAGTATTTATTCGACTATAACAAACCATTTTCTTGCGTAAACCTGTACGATCCT
ACAGGTCAGCCAACGATCGTTCCGATCAGAACAAGAAAGCTATGTGGCCTGACGAAGCGGCGCGCCATCG
AATGGCGCAAAACCTTTCGCGGTATGGCATGATAGCGCCCGGAAGAGAGTCAATTCAGGGTGGTGAATAT
GAAAAACATAAATGCCGACGACACATACAGAATAATTAATAAAATTAAAGCTTGTAGAAGCAATAATGAT
ATTAATCAATGCTTATCTGATATGACTAAAATGGTACATTGTGAATATTATTTACTCGCGATCATTTATC
CTCATTCTATGGTTAAATCTGATATTTCAATCCTAGATAATTACCCTAAAAAATGGAGGCAATATTATGA
TGACGCTAATTTAATAAAATATGATCCTATAGTAGATTATTCTAACTCCAATCATTCACCAATTAATTGG
AATATATTTGAAAACAATGCTGTAAATAAAAAATCTCCAAATGTAATTAAAGAAGCGAAAACATCAGGTC
TTATCACTGGGTTTAGTTTC
